LOCUS       Exported 7728 bp ds-DNA circular SYN 12-MAY-2021
DEFINITION  synthetic circular DNA
ACCESSION   .
VERSION     .
KEYWORDS    pQC TdTomato IX
SOURCE      synthetic DNA construct
  ORGANISM  synthetic DNA construct
REFERENCE   1 (bases 1 to 7728)
  AUTHORS   Beier KT, Samson ME, Matsuda T, Cepko CL
  TITLE     Conditional expression of the TVA receptor allows clonal analysis of
            descendents from Cre-expressing progenitor cells.
  JOURNAL   Dev Biol. 2011 May 15;353(2):309-20. Epub 2011 Mar 21.
  PUBMED    21397594
REFERENCE   2 (bases 1 to 7728)
  AUTHORS   .
  TITLE     Direct Submission
  JOURNAL   Exported May 12, 2021 from SnapGene Server 1.1.58
            http://www.snapgene.com
FEATURES             Location/Qualifiers
     source          1..7728
                     /organism="synthetic DNA construct"
                     /mol_type="other DNA"
     promoter        310..513
                     /label=CMV promoter
                     /note="human cytomegalovirus (CMV) immediate early
                     promoter"
     LTR             514..689
                     /label=5' LTR (truncated)
                     /note="truncated long terminal repeat from Moloney murine
                     sarcoma virus"
     misc_feature    752..951
                     /label=MMLV Psi
                     /note="packaging signal of Moloney murine leukemia virus
                     (MMLV)"
     CDS             1152..1568
                     /label=gag (truncated)
                     /note="truncated Moloney murine leukemia virus (MMLV) gag
                     gene lacking the start codon"
     primer_bind     1498..1520
                     /label=pLXSN 5'
                     /note="Murine stem cell virus, forward primer. Also called
                     MSCV"
     primer_bind     1536..1552
                     /label=pBABE 5'
                     /note="Psi packaging signal, forward primer for pBABE
                     vectors"
     enhancer        1605..1908
                     /label=CMV enhancer
                     /note="human cytomegalovirus immediate early enhancer"
     promoter        1909..2112
                     /label=CMV promoter
                     /note="human cytomegalovirus (CMV) immediate early
                     promoter"
     primer_bind     2109..2133
                     /label=LNCX
                     /note="Human CMV promoter, forward primer"
     regulatory      2283..2292
                     /regulatory_class="other"
                     /note="vertebrate consensus sequence for strong initiation
                     of translation (Kozak, 1987)"
     CDS             2289..3719
                     /codon_start=1
                     /product="tandem dimeric (pseudo-monomeric) derivative of
                     DsRed (Shaner et al., 2004)"
                     /label=tdTomato
                     /note="mammalian codon-optimized"
                     /translation="MVSKGEEVIKEFMRFKVRMEGSMNGHEFEIEGEGEGRPYEGTQTA
                     KLKVTKGGPLPFAWDILSPQFMYGSKAYVKHPADIPDYKKLSFPEGFKWERVMNFEDGG
                     LVTVTQDSSLQDGTLIYKVKMRGTNFPPDGPVMQKKTMGWEASTERLYPRDGVLKGEIH
                     QALKLKDGGHYLVEFKTIYMAKKPVQLPGYYYVDTKLDITSHNEDYTIVEQYERSEGRH
                     HLFLGHGTGSTGSGSSGTASSEDNNMAVIKEFMRFKVRMEGSMNGHEFEIEGEGEGRPY
                     EGTQTAKLKVTKGGPLPFAWDILSPQFMYGSKAYVKHPADIPDYKKLSFPEGFKWERVM
                     NFEDGGLVTVTQDSSLQDGTLIYKVKMRGTNFPPDGPVMQKKTMGWEASTERLYPRDGV
                     LKGEIHQALKLKDGGHYLVEFKTIYMAKKPVQLPGYYYVDTKLDITSHNEDYTIVEQYE
                     RSEGRHHLFLYGMDELYK"
     misc_feature    3728..4300
                     /label=IRES
                     /note="internal ribosome entry site (IRES) of the
                     encephalomyocarditis virus (EMCV)"
     primer_bind     complement(3895..3912)
                     /label=IRES reverse
                     /note="IRES internal ribosome entry site, reverse primer.
                     Also called pCDH-rev"
     primer_bind     4122..4141
                     /label=IRES-F
                     /note="IRES internal ribosome entry site, forward primer"
     LTR             4434..4859
                     /label=3' LTR (Delta-U3)
                     /note="self-inactivating 3' long terminal repeat (LTR) from
                     Moloney murine leukemia virus"
     primer_bind     complement(4962..4984)
                     /label=pGEX 3'
                     /note="pGEX vectors, reverse primer"
     primer_bind     complement(5120..5140)
                     /label=pBABE 3'
                     /note="SV40 enhancer, reverse primer for pBABE vectors"
     promoter        5125..5454
                     /label=SV40 promoter
                     /note="SV40 enhancer and early promoter"
     rep_origin      5305..5440
                     /label=SV40 ori
                     /note="SV40 origin of replication"
     primer_bind     5367..5386
                     /label=SV40pro-F
                     /note="SV40 promoter/origin, forward primer"
     primer_bind     5476..5495
                     /label=pRS-marker
                     /note="pRS vectors, use to sequence yeast selectable
                     marker"
     primer_bind     complement(5576..5593)
                     /label=L4440
                     /note="L4440 vector, forward primer"
     rep_origin      complement(5747..6335)
                     /direction=LEFT
                     /label=ori
                     /note="high-copy-number ColE1/pMB1/pBR322/pUC origin of
                     replication"
     primer_bind     complement(5827..5846)
                     /label=pBR322ori-F
                     /note="pBR322 origin, forward primer"
     CDS             complement(6506..7366)
                     /codon_start=1
                     /gene="bla"
                     /product="beta-lactamase"
                     /label=AmpR
                     /note="confers resistance to ampicillin, carbenicillin, and
                     related antibiotics"
                     /translation="MSIQHFRVALIPFFAAFCLPVFAHPETLVKVKDAEDQLGARVGYI
                     ELDLNSGKILESFRPEERFPMMSTFKVLLCGAVLSRVDAGQEQLGRRIHYSQNDLVEYS
                     PVTEKHLTDGMTVRELCSAAITMSDNTAANLLLTTIGGPKELTAFLHNMGDHVTRLDRW
                     EPELNEAIPNDERDTTMPAAMATTLRKLLTGELLTLASRQQLIDWMEADKVAGPLLRSA
                     LPAGWFIADKSGAGERGSRGIIAALGPDGKPSRIVVIYTTGSQATMDERNRQIAEIGAS
                     LIKHW"
     primer_bind     7129..7148
                     /label=Amp-R
                     /note="Ampicillin resistance gene, reverse primer"
     promoter        complement(7367..7471)
                     /gene="bla"
                     /label=AmpR promoter
     primer_bind     7539..7557
                     /label=pBRforEco
                     /note="pBR322 vectors, upsteam of EcoRI site, forward
                     primer"
     enhancer        7657..309
                     /label=CMV enhancer
                     /note="human cytomegalovirus immediate early enhancer"
ORIGIN
        1 tccgcgttac ataacttacg gtaaatggcc cgcctggctg accgcccaac gacccccgcc
       61 cattgacgtc aataatgacg tatgttccca tagtaacgcc aatagggact ttccattgac
      121 gtcaatgggt ggagtattta cggtaaactg cccacttggc agtacatcaa gtgtatcata
      181 tgccaagtac gccccctatt gacgtcaatg acggtaaatg gcccgctctg gcattatgcc
      241 cagtacatga ccttatggga ctttcctact tggcagtaca tctacgtatt agtcatcgct
      301 attaccatgg tgatgcggtt ttggcagtac atcaatgggc gtggatagcg gtttgactca
      361 cggggatttc caagtctcca ccccattgac gtcaatggga gtttgttttg gcaccaaaat
      421 caacgggact ttccaaaatg tcgtaacaac tccgccccat tgacgcaaat gggcggtagg
      481 cgtgtacggt gggaggtcta tataagcaga gctcaataaa agagcccaca acccctcact
      541 cggcgcgcca gtcttccgat agactgcgtc gcccgggtac ccgtattccc aataaagcct
      601 cttgctgttt gcatccgaat cgtggtctcg ctgttccttg ggagggtctc ctctgagtga
      661 ttgactaccc acgacggggg tctttcattt gggggctcgt ccgggatttg gagacccctg
      721 cccagggacc accgacccac caccgggagg taagctggcc agcaacttat ctgtgtctgt
      781 ccgattgtct agtgtctatg tttgatgtta tgcgcctgcg tctgtactag ttagctaact
      841 agctctgtat ctggcggacc cgtggtggaa ctgacgagtt ctgaacaccc ggccgcaacc
      901 ctgggagacg tcccagggac tttgggggcc gtttttgtgg cccgacctga ggaagggagt
      961 cgatgtggaa tccgaccccg tcaggatatg tggttctggt aggagacgag aacctaaaac
     1021 agttcccgcc tccgtctgaa tttttgcttt cggtttggaa ccgaagccgc gcgtcttgtc
     1081 tgctgcagcg ctgcagcatc gttctgtgtt gtctctgtct gactgtgttt ctgtatttgt
     1141 ctgaaaatta gggccagact gttaccactc ccttaagttt gaccttaggt cactggaaag
     1201 atgtcgagcg gatcgctcac aaccagtcgg tagatgtcaa gaagagacgt tgggttacct
     1261 tctgctctgc agaatggcca acctttaacg tcggatggcc gcgagacggc acctttaacc
     1321 gagacctcat cacccaggtt aagatcaagg tcttttcacc tggcccgcat ggacacccag
     1381 accaggtccc ctacatcgtg acctgggaag ccttggcttt tgacccccct ccctgggtca
     1441 agccctttgt acaccctaag cctccgcctc ctcttcctcc atccgccccg tctctccccc
     1501 ttgaacctcc tcgttcgacc ccgcctcgat cctcccttta tccagccctc actccttctc
     1561 taggcgccgg aattgaagat ctgggggatc gatcctctag agtccgttac ataacttacg
     1621 gtaaatggcc cgcctggctg accgcccaac gacccccgcc cattgacgtc aataatgacg
     1681 tatgttccca tagtaacgcc aatagggact ttccattgac gtcaatgggt ggagtattta
     1741 cggtaaactg cccacttggc agtacatcaa gtgtatcata tgccaagtac gccccctatt
     1801 gacgtcaatg acggtaaatg gcccgcctgg cattatgccc agtacatgac cttatgggac
     1861 tttcctactt ggcagtacat ctacgtatta gtcatcgcta ttaccatggt gatgcggttt
     1921 tggcagtaca tcaatgggcg tgaatagcgg tttgactcac ggggatttcc aagtctccac
     1981 cccattgacg tcaatgggag tttgttttgg caccaaaatc aacgggactt tccaaaatgt
     2041 cgtaacaact ccgccccatt gacgcaaatg ggcggtaggc gtgtacggtg ggaggtctat
     2101 ataagcagag ctcgtttagt gaaccgtcag atcgcctgga gacgccatcc acgctgtttt
     2161 gacctccata gaagacaccg ggaccgatcc agcctccgcg gccgggaacg gtgcattgga
     2221 acgctgcagg aattgatccg cggccgcacc ggtaggcctc gtacgcttaa ttaacggatc
     2281 ccgccaccat ggtgagcaag ggcgaggagg tcatcaaaga gttcatgcgc ttcaaggtgc
     2341 gcatggaggg ctccatgaac ggccacgagt tcgagatcga gggcgagggc gagggccgcc
     2401 cctacgaggg cacccagacc gccaagctga aggtgaccaa gggcggcccc ctgcccttcg
     2461 cctgggacat cctgtccccc cagttcatgt acggctccaa ggcgtacgtg aagcaccccg
     2521 ccgacatccc cgattacaag aagctgtcct tccccgaggg cttcaagtgg gagcgcgtga
     2581 tgaacttcga ggacggcggt ctggtgaccg tgacccagga ctcctccctg caggacggca
     2641 cgctgatcta caaggtgaag atgcgcggca ccaacttccc ccccgacggc cccgtaatgc
     2701 agaagaagac catgggctgg gaggcctcca ccgagcgcct gtacccccgc gacggcgtgc
     2761 tgaagggcga gatccaccag gccctgaagc tgaaggacgg cggccactac ctggtggagt
     2821 tcaagaccat ctacatggcc aagaagcccg tgcaactgcc cggctactac tacgtggaca
     2881 ccaagctgga catcacctcc cacaacgagg actacaccat cgtggaacag tacgagcgct
     2941 ccgagggccg ccaccacctg ttcctggggc atggcaccgg cagcaccggc agcggcagct
     3001 ccggcaccgc ctcctccgag gacaacaaca tggccgtcat caaagagttc atgcgcttca
     3061 aggtgcgcat ggagggctcc atgaacggcc acgagttcga gatcgagggc gagggcgagg
     3121 gccgccccta cgagggcacc cagaccgcca agctgaaggt gaccaagggc ggccccctgc
     3181 ccttcgcctg ggacatcctg tccccccagt tcatgtacgg ctccaaggcg tacgtgaagc
     3241 accccgccga catccccgat tacaagaagc tgtccttccc cgagggcttc aagtgggagc
     3301 gcgtgatgaa cttcgaggac ggcggtctgg tgaccgtgac ccaggactcc tccctgcagg
     3361 acggcacgct gatctacaag gtgaagatgc gcggcaccaa cttccccccc gacggccccg
     3421 taatgcagaa gaagaccatg ggctgggagg cctccaccga gcgcctgtac ccccgcgacg
     3481 gcgtgctgaa gggcgagatc caccaggccc tgaagctgaa ggacggcggc cactacctgg
     3541 tggagttcaa gaccatctac atggccaaga agcccgtgca actgcccggc tactactacg
     3601 tggacaccaa gctggacatc acctcccaca acgaggacta caccatcgtg gaacagtacg
     3661 agcgctccga gggccgccac cacctgttcc tgtacggcat ggacgagctg tacaagtaag
     3721 aattccgccc ctctccctcc ccccccccta acgttactgg ccgaagccgc ttggaataag
     3781 gccggtgtgc gtttgtctat atgttatttt ccaccatatt gccgtctttt ggcaatgtga
     3841 gggcccggaa acctggccct gtcttcttga cgagcattcc taggggtctt tcccctctcg
     3901 ccaaaggaat gcaaggtctg ttgaatgtcg tgaaggaagc agttcctctg gaagcttctt
     3961 gaagacaaac aacgtctgta gcgacccttt gcaggcagcg gaacccccca cctggcgaca
     4021 ggtgcctctg cggccaaaag ccacgtgtat aagatacacc tgcaaaggcg gcacaacccc
     4081 agtgccacgt tgtgagttgg atagttgtgg aaagagtcaa atggctctcc tcaagcgtat
     4141 tcaacaaggg gctgaaggat gcccagaagg taccccattg tatgggatct gatctggggc
     4201 ctcggtgcac atgctttaca tgtgtttagt cgaggttaaa aaacgtctag gccccccgaa
     4261 ccacggggac gtggttttcc tttgaaaaac acgatgataa gcttgatcac gcgtctcgag
     4321 atatcagtgg tccaggctct agttttgact caacaatatc accagctgaa gcctatagag
     4381 tacgagccat agataaaata aaagatttta tttagtctcc agaaaaaggg gggaatgaaa
     4441 gaccccacct gtaggtttgg caagctagct taagtaacgc cattttgcaa ggcatggaaa
     4501 aatacataac tgagaataga gaagttcaga tcaaggtcag gaacagatgg aacagggtcg
     4561 accctagaga accatcagat gtttccaggg tgccccaagg acctgaaatg accctgtgcc
     4621 ttatttgaac taaccaatca gttcgcttct cgcttctgtt cgcgcgcttc tgctccccga
     4681 gctcaataaa agagcccaca acccctcact cggggcgcca gtcctccgat tgactgagtc
     4741 gcccgggtac ccgtgtatcc aataaaccct cttgcagttg catccgactt gtggtctcgc
     4801 tgttccttgg gagggtctcc tctgagtgat tgactacccg tcagcggggg tctttcattt
     4861 gggggctcgt ccgggatcgg gagacccctg cccagggacc accgacccac caccgggagg
     4921 taagctggct gcctcgcgcg tttcggtgat gacggtgaaa acctctgaca catgcagctc
     4981 ccggagacgg tcacagcttg tctgtaagcg gatgccggga gcagacaagc ccgtcagggc
     5041 gcgtcagcgg gtgttggcgg gtgtcggggc gcagccatga cccagtcacg tagcgatagc
     5101 ggagtgtaga tccggctgtg gaatgtgtgt cagttagggt gtggaaagtc cccaggctcc
     5161 ccagcaggca gaagtatgca aagcatgcat ctcaattagt cagcaaccag gtgtggaaag
     5221 tccccaggct ccccagcagg cagaagtatg caaagcatgc atctcaatta gtcagcaacc
     5281 atagtcccgc ccctaactcc gcccatcccg cccctaactc cgcccagttc cgcccattct
     5341 ccgccccatg gctgactaat tttttttatt tatgcagagg ccgaggccgc ctcggcctct
     5401 gagctattcc agaagtagtg aggaggcttt tttggaggcc taggcttttg caaaaagctt
     5461 actggcttaa ctatgcggca tcagagcaga ttgtactgag agtgcaccat atgcggtgtg
     5521 aaataccgca cagatgcgta aggagaaaat accgcatcag gcgctcttcc gcttcctcgc
     5581 tcactgactc gctgcgctcg gtcgttcggc tgcggcgagc ggtatcagct cactcaaagg
     5641 cggtaatacg gttatccaca gaatcagggg ataacgcagg aaagaacatg tgagcaaaag
     5701 gccagcaaaa ggccaggaac cgtaaaaagg ccgcgttgct ggcgtttttc cataggctcc
     5761 gcccccctga cgagcatcac aaaaatcgac gctcaagtca gaggtggcga aacccgacag
     5821 gactataaag ataccaggcg tttccccctg gaagctccct cgtgcgctct cctgttccga
     5881 ccctgccgct taccggatac ctgtccgcct ttctcccttc gggaagcgtg gcgctttctc
     5941 atagctcacg ctgtaggtat ctcagttcgg tgtaggtcgt tcgctccaag ctgggctgtg
     6001 tgcacgaacc ccccgttcag cccgaccgct gcgccttatc cggtaactat cgtcttgagt
     6061 ccaacccggt aagacacgac ttatcgccac tggcagcagc cactggtaac aggattagca
     6121 gagcgaggta tgtaggcggt gctacagagt tcttgaagtg gtggcctaac tacggctaca
     6181 ctagaaggac agtatttggt atctgcgctc tgctgaagcc agttaccttc ggaaaaagag
     6241 ttggtagctc ttgatccggc aaacaaacca ccgctggtag cggtggtttt tttgtttgca
     6301 agcagcagat tacgcgcaga aaaaaaggat ctcaagaaga tcctttgatc ttttctacgg
     6361 ggtctgacgc tcagtggaac gaaaactcac gttaagggat tttggtcatg agattatcaa
     6421 aaaggatctt cacctagatc cttttaaatt aaaaatgaag ttttaaatca atctaaagta
     6481 tatatgagta aacttggtct gacagttacc aatgcttaat cagtgaggca cctatctcag
     6541 cgatctgtct atttcgttca tccatagttg cctgactccc cgtcgtgtag ataactacga
     6601 tacgggaggg cttaccatct ggccccagtg ctgcaatgat accgcgagac ccacgctcac
     6661 cggctccaga tttatcagca ataaaccagc cagccggaag ggccgagcgc agaagtggtc
     6721 ctgcaacttt atccgcctcc atccagtcta ttaattgttg ccgggaagct agagtaagta
     6781 gttcgccagt taatagtttg cgcaacgttg ttgccattgc tgcaggcatc gtggtgtcac
     6841 gctcgtcgtt tggtatggct tcattcagct ccggttccca acgatcaagg cgagttacat
     6901 gatcccccat gttgtgcaaa aaagcggtta gctccttcgg tcctccgatc gttgtcagaa
     6961 gtaagttggc cgcagtgtta tcactcatgg ttatggcagc actgcataat tctcttactg
     7021 tcatgccatc cgtaagatgc ttttctgtga ctggtgagta ctcaaccaag tcattctgag
     7081 aatagtgtat gcggcgaccg agttgctctt gcccggcgtc aacacgggat aataccgcgc
     7141 cacatagcag aactttaaaa gtgctcatca ttggaaaacg ttcttcgggg cgaaaactct
     7201 caaggatctt accgctgttg agatccagtt cgatgtaacc cactcgtgca cccaactgat
     7261 cttcagcatc ttttactttc accagcgttt ctgggtgagc aaaaacagga aggcaaaatg
     7321 ccgcaaaaaa gggaataagg gcgacacgga aatgttgaat actcatactc ttcctttttc
     7381 aatattattg aagcatttat cagggttatt gtctcatgag cggatacata tttgaatgta
     7441 tttagaaaaa taaacaaata ggggttccgc gcacatttcc ccgaaaagtg ccacctgacg
     7501 tctaagaaac cattattatc atgacattaa cctataaaaa taggcgtatc acgaggccct
     7561 ttcgtcttca agaattagct tggccattgc atacgttgta tccatatcat aatatgtaca
     7621 tttatattgg ctcatgtcca acattaccgc catgttgaca ttgattattg actagttatt
     7681 aatagtaatc aattacgggg tcattagttc atagcccata tatggagt
//
