[The description below was written by a language model from this plasmid's Addgene catalogue record and the feature table of its GenBank file.]
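Description:
pQC TdTomato IX is a self-inactivating gammaretroviral (MMLV-based) expression vector built on the Clontech pQC backbone. It is propagated in E. coli as a high-copy plasmid through a ColE1/pUC-type origin and selected with ampicillin via the beta-lactamase gene. An SV40 early promoter/origin segment also lies in the backbone, outside the viral portion. The catalogue lists a total size of about 7 kb, whereas the held sequence record is 7,728 bp.

The viral genome is transcribed in packaging cells from a hybrid 5' element, in which a CMV enhancer/promoter is fused to a truncated Moloney murine sarcoma virus LTR. This is followed by the MMLV Psi packaging signal and a truncated gag fragment lacking its start codon, which together direct the RNA into virions. The 3' LTR carries a U3 deletion, so after reverse transcription and integration both LTRs are transcriptionally inactive. Payload expression then depends on the internal CMV immediate-early enhancer/promoter. That promoter drives a Kozak-initiated, mammalian codon-optimized tdTomato, the tandem-dimer red fluorescent derivative of DsRed. An EMCV IRES follows the reporter. No coding sequence is annotated between the IRES and the 3' LTR, so the IRES appears to be an open position where a second gene could be placed for bicistronic co-expression with the reporter, although the record does not state this explicitly.

The record gives no specific purpose, but the associated publication concerns clonal analysis of the descendants of Cre-expressing progenitor cells using conditional TVA receptor expression. This fits use of the vector to produce retrovirus that stably marks infected dividing cells and their progeny with red fluorescence. The envelope or pseudotype used is not recorded.
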