Addgene plasmid #37348: pQC TdTomato IX
Depositing lab: Connie Cepko. Depositing organization: Harvard Medical School. Publication: Conditional expression of the TVA receptor allows clonal analysis of descendents from Cre-expressing progenitor cells. Beier KT, Samson ME, Matsuda T, Cepko CL. Dev Biol. 2011 May 15;353(2):309-20. Epub 2011 Mar 21. 10.1016/j.ydbio.2011.03.004 PubMed 21397594.
Backbone
  Vector backbone: pQC
  Backbone manufacturer: clontech
  Backbone size w/o insert (bp): 6000
  Total vector size (bp): 7000
Growth in bacteria
  Bacterial resistance: Ampicillin, 100 μg/mL
  Growth temperature: 37°C
  Growth strain: DH5alpha
  Copy number: High Copy
Gene/Insert
  Gene/Insert name: Tdtomato
  Species: Synthetic
  Insert size (bp): 1500
Terms and licenses: Academic/Nonprofit Terms; Industry Terms: Not Available to Industry
How to cite: pQC TdTomato IX was a gift from Connie Cepko (Addgene plasmid # 37348 ; http://n2t.net/addgene:37348 ; RRID:Addgene_37348)
