>Addgene plasmid #37348 | pQC TdTomato IX | addgene partial sequence | sequence record 50406 | pCEP-fwd 5'-AGAGCTCGTTTAGTGAACCG-3'
TCAGCTGTTTTGACCTCCATAGAAGACACCGGGACCGATCCAGCCTCCGCGGCCGGGAACGGTGCATTGG
AACGGACCTGCAGGAATTGATCCGCGGCCGCACCGGTAGGCCTCGTACGCTTAATTAACGGATCCCGCCA
CCATGGTGAGCAAGGGCGAGGAGGTCATCAAAGAGTTCATGCGCTTCAAGGTGCGCATGGAGGGCTCCAT
GAACGGCCACGAGTTCGAGATCGAGGGCGAGGGCGAGGGCCGCCCCTACGAGGGCACCCAGACCGCCAAG
CTGAAGGTGACCAAGGGCGGCCCCCTGCCCTTCGCCTGGGACATCCTGTCCCCCCAGTTCATGTACGGCT
CCAAGGCGTACGTGAAGCACCCCGCCGACATCCCCGATTACAAGAAGCTGTCCTTCCCCGAGGGCTTCAA
GTGGGAGCGCGTGATGAACTTCGAGGACGGCGGTCTGGTGACCGTGACCCAGGACTCCTCCCTGCAGGAC
GGCACGCTGATCTACAAGGTGAAGATGCGCGGCACCAACTTCCCCCCCGACGGCCCCGTAATGCAGAAGA
AGACCATGGGCTGGGAGGCCTCCACCGAGCGCCTGTACCCCCGCGACGGCGTGCTGAAGGGCGAGATCCA
CCAGGCCCTGAAGCTGAAGGACGGCGGCCACTACCTGGTGGAGTTCAAGACCATCTACATGGCCAAGAAG
CCCGTGCAACTGCCCGGCTACTACTACGTGGACACCAAGCTGGACATCACCTCCCACAACGAGGACTACA
CCATCGTGGAACAGTACGAGCGCTCCGAGGGCCGCCACCACCTGTTCCTGGGGCATGGCACCGGCAGCAC
CGGCAGCGGCAGCTCCGGCACCGCCTCCTCCGAGGACAACAACATGGCCGTCATCAAAGAGTTCATGCGC
TTCA
